>Addgene plasmid #129882 | pRDAX-293 C-Tag GFP[1] L10 {Esp3I(2x)} mCherry | addgene full sequence | sequence record 468601 | Addgene NGS Result
GCCTGCCTCCAGGCCTCAATATTGGCCATTAGCCATATTATTCATTGGTTATATAGCATAAATCAATATT
GGCTATTGGCCATTGCATACGTTGTATCTATATCATAATATGTACATTTATATTGGCTCATGTCCAATAT
GACCGCCATGTTGGCATTGATTATTGACTAGTTATTAATAGTAATCAATTACGGGGTCATTAGTTCATAG
CCCATATATGGAGTTCCGCGTTACATAACTTACGGTAAATGGCCCGCCTGGCTGACCGCCCAACGACCCC
CGCCCATTGACGTCAATAATGACGTATGTTCCCATAGTAACGCCAATAGGGACTTTCCATTGACGTCAAT
GGGTGGAGTATTTACGGTAAACTGCCCACTTGGCAGTACATCAAGTGTATCATATGCCAAGTCCGCCCCC
TATTGACGTCAATGACGGTAAATGGCCCGCCTGGCATTATGCCCAGTACATGACCTTACGGGACTTTCCT
ACTTGGCAGTACATCTACGTATTAGTCATCGCTATTACCATGGTGATGCGGTTTTGGCAGTACACCAATG
GGCGTGGATAGCGGTTTGACTCACGGGGATTTCCAAGTCTCCACCCCATTGACGTCAATGGGAGTTTGTT
TTGGCACCAAAATCAACGGGACTTTCCAAAATGTCGTAATAACCCCGCCCCGTTGACGCAAATGGGCGGT
AGGCGTGTACGGTGGGAGGTCTATATAAGCAGAGCTCGTTTAGTGAACCGTCAGATCACTAGAAGCTTTA
TTGCGGTAGTTTATCACAGTTAAATTGCTAACGCAGTCAGTGCTTCTGACACAACAGTCTCGAACTTAAG
CTGCAGAAGTTGGTCGTGAGGCACTGGGCAGGTAAGTATCAAGGTTACAAGACAGGTTTAAGGAGACCAA
TAGAAACTGGGCTTGTCGAGACAGAGAAGACTCTTGCGTTTCTGATAGGCACCTATTGGTCTTACTGACA
TCCACTTTGCCTTTCTCTCCACAGGTGTCCACTCCCAGGCCACCCGAGACGCCGAGGCACGCCGTCTCCG
GGAGCTCTGCCAGCGGTGGCAGCACCTCCGATCTGCCTGATGACCACTACCTGAGCACACAGACCATCCT
CTCCAAGGACCTTAACTAAGAATTCAGATCCGCCCCTCTCCCTCCCCCCCCCCTAACGTTACTGGCCGAA
GCCGCTTGGAATAAGGCCGGTGTGCGTTTGTCTATATGTTATTTTCCACCATATTGCCGTCTTTTGGCAA
TGTGAGGGCCCGGAAACCTGGCCCTGTCTTCTTGACGAGCATTCCTAGGGGTCTTTCCCCTCTCGCCAAA
GGAATGCAAGGTCTGTTGAATGTCGTGAAGGAAGCAGTTCCTCTGGTAGCTTCTTGAAGACAAACAACGT
CTGTAGCGACCCTTTGCAGGCAGCGGAACCCCCCACCTGGCGACAGGTGCCTCTGCGGCCAAAAGCCACG
TGTATAAGATACACCTGCAAAGGCGGCACAACCCCAGTGCCACGTTGTGAGTTGGATAGTTGTGGAAAGA
GTCAAATGGCTCTCCTCAAGCGTATTCAACAAGGGGCTGAAGGATGCCCAGAAGGTACCCCATTGTATGG
GATCTGATCTGGGGCCTCGGTACACATGCTTTACATGTGTTTAGTCGAGGTTAAAAAAACGTCTAGGCCC
CCCGAACCACGGGGACGTGGTTTTCCTTTGAAAAACACGATGATAATATGGCCACAACCATGGTGAGCAA
GGGCGAGGAGGATAACATGGCCATCATCAAGGAGTTCATGCGCTTCAAGGTGCACATGGAGGGCTCCGTG
AACGGCCACGAGTTCGAGATCGAGGGCGAGGGCGAGGGCCGCCCCTACGAGGGCACCCAGACCGCCAAGC
TGAAGGTGACCAAGGGTGGCCCCCTGCCCTTCGCCTGGGACATCCTGTCCCCTCAGTTCATGTACGGCTC
CAAGGCCTACGTGAAGCACCCCGCCGACATCCCCGACTACTTGAAGCTGTCCTTCCCCGAGGGCTTCAAG
TGGGAGCGCGTGATGAACTTCGAGGACGGCGGCGTGGTGACCGTGACCCAGGACTCCTCCCTGCAGGACG
GCGAGTTCATCTACAAGGTGAAGCTGCGCGGCACCAACTTCCCCTCCGACGGCCCCGTAATGCAGAAGAA
GACCATGGGCTGGGAGGCCTCCTCCGAGCGGATGTACCCCGAGGACGGCGCCCTGAAGGGCGAGATCAAG
CAGAGGCTGAAGCTGAAGGACGGCGGCCACTACGACGCTGAGGTCAAGACCACCTACAAGGCCAAGAAGC
CCGTGCAGCTGCCCGGCGCCTACAACGTCAACATCAAGTTGGACATCACCTCCCACAACGAGGACTACAC
CATCGTGGAACAGTACGAACGCGCCGAGGGCCGCCACTCCACCGGCGGCATGGACGAGCTGTACAAGTAA
ACCGGTGCTCGAGGTACCGATGAATAGCTAAGGTCGAGGCCGCAGGTAAGTATCAAGGTTACAAGACAGG
TTTAAGGAGACCAATAGAAACTGGGCTTGTCGAGACAGAGAAGACTCTTGCGTTTCTGATAGGCACCTAT
TGGTCTTACTGACATCCACTTTGCCTTTCTCTCCACAGGTGTCGACAATCAACCTCTGGATTACAAAATT
TGTGAAAGATTGACTGGTATTCTTAACTATGTTGCTCCTTTTACGCTATGTGGATACGCTGCTTTAATGC
CTTTGTATCATGCTATTGCTTCCCGTATGGCTTTCATTTTCTCCTCCTTGTATAAATCCTGGTTGCTGTC
TCTTTATGAGGAGTTGTGGCCCGTTGTCAGGCAACGTGGCGTGGTGTGCACTGTGTTTGCTGACGCAACC
CCCACTGGTTGGGGCATTGCCACCACCTGTCAGCTCCTTTCCGGGACTTTCGCTTTCCCCCTCCCTATTG
CCACGGCGGAACTCATCGCCGCCTGCCTTGCCCGCTGCTGGACAGGGGCTCGGCTGTTGGGCACTGACAA
TTCCGTGGTGTTGTCGGGGAAGCTGACGTCCTTTCCATGGCTGCTCGCCTGTGTTGCCACCTGGATTCTG
CGCGGGACGTCCTTCTGCTACGTCCCTTCGGCCCTCAATCCAGCGGACCTTCCTTCCCGCGGCCTGCTGC
CGGCTCTGCGGCCTCTTCCGCGTCTTCGCCTTCGCCCTCAGACGAGTCGGATCTCCCTTTGGGCCGCCTC
CCCGCCTGGAATTCGAGCTCGGTACGATCAGCCTCGACTGTGCCTTCTAGTTGCCAGCCATCTGTTGTTT
GCCCCTCCCCCGTGCCTTCCTTGACCCTGGAAGGTGCCACTCCCACTGTCCTTTCCTAATAAAATGAGGA
AATTGCATCGCATTGTCTGAGTAGGTGTCATTCTATTCTGGGGGGTGGGGTGGGGCAGGACAGCAAGGGG
GAGGATTGGGAAGACAATAGCCCAGCTTTTGTTCCCTTTAGTGAGGGTTAATTGCGCGCTTGGCGTAATC
ATGGTCATAGCTGTTTCCTGTGTGAAATTGTTATCCGCTAATTCACTCCTCAGGTGCAGGCTGCCTATCA
GAAGGTGGTGGCTGGTGTGGCCAATGCCCTGGCTCACAAATACCACTGAGATCTTTTTCCCTCTGCCAAA
AATTATGGGGACATCATGAAGCCCCTTGAGCATCTGACTTCTGGCTAATAAAGGAAATTTATTTTCATTG
CAATAGTGTGTTGGAATTTTTTGTGTCTCTCACTCGGAAGGACATATGGGAGGGCAAATCATTTAAAACA
TCAGAATGAGTATTTGGTTTAGAGTTTGGCAACATATGCCCATATGCTGGCTGCCATGAACAAAGGTTGG
CTATAAAGAGGTCATCAGTATATGAAACAGCCCCCTGCTGTCCATTCCTTATTCCATAGAAAAGCCTTGA
CTTGAGGTTAGATTTTTTTTATATTTTGTTTTGTGTTATTTTTTTCTTTAACATCCCTAAAATTTTCCTT
ACATGTTTTACTAGCCAGATTTTTCCTCCTCTCCTGACTACTCCCAGTCATAGCTGTCCCTCTTCTCTTA
TGGAGATCGGCCGGCCGCCGGCGTCGACGCGCGCGGCCGCGGCGCGCCGTTGCTGGCGTTTTTCCATAGG
CTCCGCCCCCCTGACGAGCATCACAAAAATCGACGCTCAAGTCAGAGGTGGCGAAACCCGACAGGACTAT
AAAGATACCAGGCGTTTCCCCCTGGAAGCTCCCTCGTGCGCTCTCCTGTTCCGACCCTGCCGCTTACCGG
ATACCTGTCCGCCTTTCTCCCTTCGGGAAGCGTGGCGCTTTCTCATAGCTCACGCTGTAGGTATCTCAGT
TCGGTGTAGGTCGTTCGCTCCAAGCTGGGCTGTGTGCACGAACCCCCCGTTCAGCCCGACCGCTGCGCCT
TATCCGGTAACTATCGTCTTGAGTCCAACCCGGTAAGACACGACTTATCGCCACTGGCAGCAGCCACTGG
TAACAGGATTAGCAGAGCGAGGTATGTAGGCGGTGCTACAGAGTTCTTGAAGTGGTGGCCTAACTACGGC
TACACTAGAAGAACAGTATTTGGTATCTGCGCTCTGCTGAAGCCAGTTACCTTCGGAAAAAGAGTTGGTA
GCTCTTGATCCGGCAAACAAACCACCGCTGGTAGCGGTGGTTTTTTTGTTTGCAAGCAGCAGATTACGCG
CAGAAAAAAAGGATCTCAAGAAGATCCTTTGATCTTTTCTACGGGGTCTGACGCTCAGTGGAACGAAAAC
TCACGTTAAGGGATTTTGGTCATGAGATTATCAAAAAGGATCTTCACCTAGATCCTTTTAAATTAAAAAT
GAAGTTTTAAATCAATCTAAAGTATATATGAGTAAACTTGGTCTGACAGTTACCAATGCTTAATCAGTGA
GGCACCTATCTCAGCGATCTGTCTATTTCGTTCATCCATAGTTGCCTGACTCCCCGTCGTGTAGATAACT
ACGATACGGGAGGGCTTACCATCTGGCCCCAGTGCTGCAATGATACCGCGAGACCCACGCTCACCGGCTC
CAGATTTATCAGCAATAAACCAGCCAGCCGGAAGGGCCGAGCGCAGAAGTGGTCCTGCAACTTTATCCGC
CTCCATCCAGTCTATTAATTGTTGCCGGGAAGCTAGAGTAAGTAGTTCGCCAGTTAATAGTTTGCGCAAC
GTTGTTGCCATTGCTACAGGCATCGTGGTGTCACGCTCGTCGTTTGGTATGGCTTCATTCAGCTCCGGTT
CCCAACGATCAAGGCGAGTTACATGATCCCCCATGTTGTGCAAAAAAGCGGTTAGCTCCTTCGGTCCTCC
GATCGTTGTCAGAAGTAAGTTGGCCGCAGTGTTATCACTCATGGTTATGGCAGCACTGCATAATTCTCTT
ACTGTCATGCCATCCGTAAGATGCTTTTCTGTGACTGGTGAGTACTCAACCAAGTCATTCTGAGAATAGT
GTATGCGGCGACCGAGTTGCTCTTGCCCGGCGTCAATACGGGATAATACCGCGCCACATAGCAGAACTTT
AAAAGTGCTCATCATTGGAAAACGTTCTTCGGGGCGAAAACTCTCAAGGATCTTACCGCTGTTGAGATCC
AGTTCGATGTAACCCACTCGTGCACCCAACTGATCTTCAGCATCTTTTACTTTCACCAGCGTTTCTGGGT
GAGCAAAAACAGGAAGGCAAAATGCCGCAAAAAAGGGAATAAGGGCGACACGGAAATGTTGAATACTCAT
ACTCTTCCTTTTTCAATATTATTGAAGCATTTATCAGGGTTATTGTCTCATGAGCGGATACATATTTGAA
TGTATTTAGAAAAATAAACAAATAGGGGTTCCGCGCACATTTCCCCGAAAAGTGCCACCTGACGTCTAAG
AAACCATTATTATCATGACATTAACCTATAAAAATAGGCGTATCACGAGGCCCTTTCGTCTACGCGCGCG
CCGGCGGCGCGCCGTCGACGGCCGGCCGCGGCCGC
Features (pLannotate 1.2.2; 16 found; start..end, strand, type, name):
    155..532     +  enhancer       CMV enhancer: human cytomegalovirus immediate early enhancer
    534..733     +  promoter       CMV promoter: human cytomegalovirus (CMV) immediate early promoter
    872..1004    +  intron         chimeric intron: chimera between introns from human β-globin and immunoglobulin heavy chain genes
   1083..1136    +  CDS            (3-F)Tyr-EGFP (fragment): (3-F)Tyr-EGFP is a basic (constitutively fluorescent) green fluorescent protein published in 2004, derived from Aequorea victoria.
   1153..1739    +  misc_feature   IRES2: internal ribosome entry site (IRES) of the encephalomyocarditis virus (EMCV)
   1740..2447    +  CDS            mCherry: mCherry is a basic (constitutively fluorescent) red fluorescent protein published in 2004, derived from Discosoma sp.. It is reported to be a very rapidly-maturing monomer with low acid sensitivity.
   2496..2628    +  intron         chimeric intron: chimera between introns from human β-globin and immunoglobulin heavy chain genes
   2637..3225    +  misc_feature   WPRE: woodchuck hepatitis virus posttranscriptional regulatory element
   3229..3245    +  misc_feature   MCS (fragment): pUC18/19 multiple cloning site
   3258..3369    +  polyA_signal   bGH poly(A) signal: bovine growth hormone polyadenylation signal
   3465..3483    -  promoter       T3 promoter: promoter for bacteriophage T3 RNA polymerase
   3542..3616    +  CDS            HBB (fragment): HBB_PONPY - Experimental evidence at transcript level: Swiss-Prot protein existence level 2. Involved in oxygen transport from the lung to the various peripheral tissues. From Pongo pygmaeus (Bornean orangutan).
   3687..3742    +  polyA_signal   β-globin poly(A) signal: rabbit β-globin polyadenylation signal (Gil and Proudfoot, 1987)
   4121..4709    -  rep_origin     ori: high-copy-number ColE1/pMB1/pBR322/pUC origin of replication
   4880..5740    -  CDS            AmpR: β-lactamase; bla; confers resistance to ampicillin, carbenicillin, and related antibiotics
   5741..5845    -  promoter       AmpR promoter: bla
