[The description below was written by a language model from this plasmid's Addgene catalogue record and pLannotate feature annotations shown in this document.]
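Description:
pRDAX-293 C-Tag GFP[1] L10 {Esp3I(2x)} mCherry is a custom-built mammalian expression plasmid of about 6 kb, designed as an acceptor vector for protein–protein interaction assays based on bimolecular or trimolecular fluorescence complementation (BiFC/TriFC). It is maintained in E. coli through a high-copy ColE1/pUC-type origin and selected with ampicillin via the β-lactamase gene and its own promoter.

The expression unit is driven by the human CMV immediate-early enhancer and promoter, followed by a chimeric β-globin/immunoglobulin intron that promotes efficient processing of the transcript. Downstream lies a very short GFP-derived coding segment of only 54 nt, consistent with the "GFP[1]" label denoting a small split-GFP fragment rather than a full fluorescent protein. The name suggests that a gene of interest is inserted through a pair of Esp3I (type IIS) sites so that the fragment is fused to its C-terminus through a linker ("L10"), although the cloning sites and linker are not annotated in the feature table and the catalogue lists the cloning sites as unknown. The catalogue gives mouse as the insert species, whereas the annotation traces the GFP fragment to Aequorea victoria.

An EMCV IRES then directs translation of full-length mCherry from the same transcript, giving a constitutive red signal that marks transfected cells and can serve as a reference for expression level independently of any green complementation signal. The cassette ends with a second chimeric intron, a WPRE to enhance transcript stability and expression, and the bovine growth hormone polyadenylation signal. Further downstream are a T3 promoter, a β-globin fragment and a rabbit β-globin poly(A) signal. Reconstituted green fluorescence would presumably require co-expression of complementary GFP fragment constructs, which this record does not describe.
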