Addgene plasmid #129882: pRDAX-293 C-Tag GFP[1] L10 {Esp3I(2x)} mCherry
Purpose: PPI (BiFC/TriFC) assay vector
Depositing lab: Gary Lewin. Depositing organization: Max-Delbrueck-Centrum fuer Molekulare Medizin (MDC).
Backbone
  Vector backbone: custom built
  Vector type: Mammalian Expression
Growth in bacteria
  Bacterial resistance: Ampicillin, 100 μg/mL
  Growth temperature: 37°C
  Growth strain: DH5alpha
  Copy number: High Copy
Gene/Insert
  Gene/Insert name: GFP
  Species: M. musculus (mouse)
  Cloning method: Restriction Enzyme; 5′ cloning site unknown (unknown if destroyed); 3′ cloning site unknown (unknown if destroyed)
Terms and licenses: Academic/Nonprofit Terms; Industry Terms: Not Available to Industry
How to cite: pRDAX-293 C-Tag GFP[1] L10 {Esp3I(2x)} mCherry was a gift from Gary Lewin (Addgene plasmid # 129882 ; http://n2t.net/addgene:129882 ; RRID:Addgene_129882)
